Addgene plasmid #166945: pET-28a_6H-MMLV_RT_D524N-6H
Purpose: Bacterial expression of M-MLV reverse transcriptase
Depositing lab: Robert Tjian. Depositing organization: University of California, Berkeley. Publication: Open-source RNA extraction and RT-qPCR methods for SARS-CoV-2 detection. Graham TGW, Dugast-Darzacq C, Dailey GM, Nguyenla XH, Van Dis E, Esbin MN, Abidi A, Stanley SA, Darzacq X, Tjian R. PLoS One. 2021 Feb 3;16(2):e0246647. doi: 10.1371/journal.pone.0246647. eCollection 2021. PubMed 33534838.
Backbone
  Vector backbone: pET-28a(+)
  Backbone manufacturer: Novagen (EMD Millipore)
  Backbone size w/o insert (bp): 5369
  Total vector size (bp): 7306
  Vector type: Bacterial Expression
Growth in bacteria
  Bacterial resistance: Kanamycin, 50 μg/mL
  Growth temperature: 37°C
  Growth strain: DH5alpha
  Growth instructions: Rosetta (DE3) strain for protein expression
  Copy number: Unknown
Gene/Insert
  Gene/Insert name: gag-pol (alt names: M-MLV Reverse Transcriptase; Pr180)
  Species: Moloney murine leukemia virus
  Insert size (bp): 2100
  Mutation: D524N, H8Y
  GenBank ID: 2193424 AAC82568
  Promoter: T7
  Tag / fusion protein: 6X His (N terminal on backbone); 6X His (C terminal on backbone)
  Cloning method: Restriction Enzyme; 5′ cloning site NdeI (not destroyed); 3′ cloning site XhoI (not destroyed)
  Sequencing primers: 5′ taatacgactcactataggg; 3′ TAGTTATTGCTCAGCGGTGG
Resource information
  A portion of this plasmid was derived from a plasmid made by: This plasmid was found in our lab stocks. Its original source in not known.
Terms and licenses: Academic/Nonprofit Terms; Industry Terms: Not Available to Industry
How to cite: pET-28a_6H-MMLV_RT_D524N-6H was a gift from Robert Tjian (Addgene plasmid # 166945 ; http://n2t.net/addgene:166945 ; RRID:Addgene_166945)
