[The description below was written by a language model from this plasmid's Addgene catalogue record and pLannotate feature annotations shown in this document.]
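Description:
pET-28a_6H-MMLV_RT_D524N-6H is a bacterial expression plasmid built on the Novagen pET-28a(+) backbone for producing recombinant Moloney murine leukemia virus (M-MLV) reverse transcriptase in E. coli. It is about 7.3 kb and is selected with kanamycin through the aph(3')-Ia KanR gene. Replication relies on a pBR322-type ColE1 origin accompanied by the bom region and the rop gene, which keeps copy number modest; the record itself lists copy number as unknown. An f1 origin is also present. The short TcR, AmpR promoter, capTEV, 9xHis and SET1 hits in the automated feature table are partial matches to backbone remnants and to the His-tag and flanking regions, not functional elements in their own right.

The insert, roughly 2.1 kb, is the reverse transcriptase portion of the viral gag-pol polyprotein, cloned between NdeI and XhoI sites that both remain intact. It is placed downstream of the T7 promoter, lac operator and T7 gene 10 ribosome binding site, and is followed by the T7 terminator. The plasmid-borne lacI gene supplies repressor, so transcription is held off until induction with IPTG in a host providing T7 RNA polymerase; a Rosetta (DE3) strain is indicated for expression. The protein carries backbone-encoded 6xHis tags at both ends, with a thrombin cleavage site after the N-terminal tag, allowing metal-affinity purification. The recorded mutations are D524N and H8Y. D524N is generally known as a substitution that abolishes RNase H activity, although the record does not comment on the role of either change. The associated work concerns open-source RNA extraction and RT-qPCR methods for SARS-CoV-2 detection, consistent with use for in-house enzyme production.
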