Features (pLannotate 1.2.2; 21 found; start..end, strand, type, name):
   1012..1089    -  promoter       lacI promoter: lacI
   1097..1376    -  CDS            TcR (fragment): tetracycline efflux protein; tet; confers resistance to tetracycline
   1398..1416    +  promoter       T7 promoter: promoter for bacteriophage T7 RNA polymerase
   1417..1441    +  protein_bind   lac operator: The lac repressor binds to the lac operator to inhibit transcription in E. coli. This inhibition can be relieved by adding lactose or isopropyl-β-D-thiogalactopyranoside (IPTG). lac repressor encoded by lacI
   1456..1478    +  RBS            RBS: efficient ribosome binding site from bacteriophage T7 gene 10 (Olins and Rangwala, 1989)
   1497..1513    +  CDS            capTEV™ (fragment): composite tag for in vivo biotinylation, TEV protease cleavage, and 6xHis tagging
   1524..1541    +  CDS            thrombin site: thrombin recognition and cleavage site
   1546..3560    +  CDS            gag-pol (fragment): Moloney murine leukemia virus Gag-Pol polyprotein; gag-pol; contains a read-through stop codon
   3564..3581    +  CDS            9xHis (fragment): 9xHis affinity tag
   3591..3640    +  CDS            SET1 (fragment): solubility-enhancement tag derived from T7 phage gene 10B
   3648..3695    +  terminator     T7 terminator: transcription terminator for bacteriophage T7 RNA polymerase
   3732..4160    +  rep_origin     f1 ori (sequence partly withheld): f1 bacteriophage origin of replication; arrow indicates direction of (+) strand synthesis
   4213..4270    +  promoter       AmpR promoter (fragment): bla
   4279..5094    -  CDS            KanR: aminoglycoside phosphotransferase; aph(3')-Ia; confers resistance to kanamycin in bacteria or G418 (Geneticin®) in eukaryotes
   5216..5804    +  rep_origin     ori: high-copy-number ColE1/pMB1/pBR322/pUC origin of replication
   5990..6129    -  misc_feature   bom: basis of mobility region from pBR322
   6231..6422    -  CDS            rop: Rop protein, which maintains plasmids at low copy number; rop
   6439..6819    +  CDS            YPB1_ECOLX: Protein predicted: Swiss-Prot protein existence level 4. From Escherichia coli.
   6891..7182    -  CDS            TcR (fragment): tetracycline efflux protein; tet; confers resistance to tetracycline
   7197..7218    -  protein_bind   CAP binding site: CAP binding activates transcription in the presence of cAMP. E. coli catabolite activator protein
   7231..1011    -  CDS            lacI (across the origin): lac repressor; lacI; The lac repressor binds to the lac operator to inhibit transcription in E. coli. This inhibition can be relieved by adding lactose or isopropyl-β-D-thiogalactopyranoside (IPTG).
>Addgene plasmid #166945 | pET-28a_6H-MMLV_RT_D524N-6H | addgene full sequence | sequence record 329799 | Addgene NGS Result
GGCGGTTTGCGTATTGGGCGCCAGGGTGGTTTTTCTTTTCACCAGTGAGACGGGCAACAGCTGATTGCCC
TTCACCGCCTGGCCCTGAGAGAGTTGCAGCAAGCGGTCCACGCTGGTTTGCCCCAGCAGGCGAAAATCCT
GTTTGATGGTGGTTAACGGCGGGATATAACATGAGCTGTCTTCGGTATCGTCGTATCCCACTACCGAGAT
ATCCGCACCAACGCGCAGCCCGGACTCGGTAATGGCGCGCATTGCGCCCAGCGCCATCTGATCGTTGGCA
ACCAGCATCGCAGTGGGAACGATGCCCTCATTCAGCATTTGCATGGTTTGTTGAAAACCGGACATGGCAC
TCCAGTCGCCTTCCCGTTCCGCTATCGGCTGAATTTGATTGCGAGTGAGATATTTATGCCAGCCAGCCAG
ACGCAGACGCGCCGAGACAGAACTTAATGGGCCCGCTAACAGCGCGATTTGCTGGTGACCCAATGCGACC
AGATGCTCCACGCCCAGTCGCGTACCGTCTTCATGGGAGAAAATAATACTGTTGATGGGTGTCTGGTCAG
AGACATCAAGAAATAACGCCGGAACATTAGTGCAGGCAGCTTCCACAGCAATGGCATCCTGGTCATCCAG
CGGATAGTTAATGATCAGCCCACTGACGCGTTGCGCGAGAAGATTGTGCACCGCCGCTTTACAGGCTTCG
ACGCCGCTTCGTTCTACCATCGACACCACCACGCTGGCACCCAGTTGATCGGCGCGAGATTTAATCGCCG
CGACAATTTGCGACGGCGCGTGCAGGGCCAGACTGGAGGTGGCAACGCCAATCAGCAACGACTGTTTGCC
CGCCAGTTGTTGTGCCACGCGGTTGGGAATGTAATTCAGCTCCGCCATCGCCGCTTCCACTTTTTCCCGC
GTTTTCGCAGAAACGTGGCTGGCCTGGTTCACCACGCGGGAAACGGTCTGATAAGAGACACCGGCATACT
CTGCGACATCGTATAACGTTACTGGTTTCACATTCACCACCCTGAATTGACTCTCTTCCGGGCGCTATCA
TGCCATACCGCGAAAGGTTTTGCGCCATTCGATGGTGTCCGGGATCTCGACGCTCTCCCTTATGCGACTC
CTGCATTAGGAAGCAGCCCAGTAGTAGGTTGAGGCCGTTGAGCACCGCCGCCGCAAGGAATGGTGCATGC
AAGGAGATGGCGCCCAACAGTCCCCCGGCCACGGGGCCTGCCACCATACCCACGCCGAAACAAGCGCTCA
TGAGCCCGAAGTGGCGAGCCCGATCTTCCCCATCGGTGATGTCGGCGATATAGGCGCCAGCAACCGCACC
TGTGGCGCCGGTGATGCCGGCCACGATGCGTCCGGCGTAGAGGATCGAGATCTCGATCCCGCGAAATTAA
TACGACTCACTATAGGGGAATTGTGAGCGGATAACAATTCCCCTCTAGAAATAATTTTGTTTAACTTTAA
GAAGGAGATATACCATGGGCAGCAGCCATCATCATCATCATCACAGCAGCGGCCTGGTGCCGCGCGGCAG
CCATATGACCCTAAATATAGAAGATGAGTATCGGCTACATGAGACCTCAAAAGAGCCAGATGTTTCTCTA
GGGTCCACATGGCTGTCTGATTTTCCTCAGGCCTGGGCGGAAACCGGGGGCATGGGACTGGCAGTTCGCC
AAGCTCCTCTGATCATACCTCTGAAAGCAACCTCTACCCCCGTGTCCATAAAACAATACCCCATGTCACA
AGAAGCCAGACTGGGGATCAAGCCCCACATACAGAGACTGTTGGACCAGGGAATACTGGTACCCTGCCAG
TCCCCCTGGAACACGCCCCTGCTACCCGTTAAGAAACCAGGGACTAATGATTATAGGCCTGTCCAGGATC
TGAGAGAAGTCAACAAGCGGGTGGAAGACATCCACCCCACCGTGCCCAACCCTTACAACCTCTTGAGCGG
GCTCCCACCGTCCCACCAGTGGTACACTGTGCTTGATTTAAAGGATGCCTTTTTCTGCCTGAGACTCCAC
CCCACCAGTCAGCCTCTCTTCGCCTTTGAGTGGAGAGATCCAGAGATGGGAATCTCAGGACAATTGACCT
GGACCAGACTCCCACAGGGTTTCAAAAACAGTCCCACCCTGTTTGATGAGGCACTGCACAGAGACCTAGC
AGACTTCCGGATCCAGCACCCAGACTTGATCCTGCTACAGTACGTGGATGACTTACTGCTGGCCGCCACT
TCTGAGCTAGACTGCCAACAAGGTACTCGGGCCCTGTTACAAACCCTAGGGAACCTCGGGTATCGGGCCT
CGGCCAAGAAAGCCCAAATTTGCCAGAAACAGGTCAAGTATCTGGGGTATCTTCTAAAAGAGGGTCAGAG
ATGGCTGACTGAGGCCAGAAAAGAGACTGTGATGGGGCAGCCTACTCCGAAGACCCCTCGACAACTAAGG
GAGTTCCTAGGGACGGCAGGCTTCTGTCGCCTCTGGATCCCTGGGTTTGCAGAAATGGCAGCCCCCTTGT
ACCCTCTCACCAAAACGGGGACTCTGTTTAATTGGGGCCCAGACCAACAAAAGGCCTATCAAGAAATCAA
GCAAGCTCTTCTAACTGCCCCAGCCCTGGGGTTGCCAGATTTGACTAAGCCCTTTGAACTCTTTGTCGAC
GAGAAGCAGGGCTACGCCAAAGGTGTCCTAACGCAAAAACTGGGACCTTGGCGTCGGCCGGTGGCCTACC
TGTCCAAAAAGCTAGACCCAGTAGCAGCTGGGTGGCCCCCTTGCCTACGGATGGTAGCAGCCATTGCCGT
ACTGACAAAGGATGCAGGCAAGCTAACCATGGGACAGCCACTAGTCATTCTGGCCCCCCATGCAGTAGAG
GCACTAGTCAAACAACCCCCCGACCGCTGGCTTTCCAACGCCCGGATGACTCACTATCAGGCCTTGCTTT
TGGACACGGACCGGGTCCAGTTCGGACCGGTGGTAGCCCTGAACCCGGCTACGCTGCTCCCACTGCCTGA
GGAAGGGCTGCAACACAACTGCCTTGATATCCTGGCCGAAGCCCACGGAACCCGACCCGACCTAACGGAC
CAGCCGCTCCCAGACGCCGACCACACCTGGTATACGAATGGAAGCAGTCTCTTACAAGAGGGACAGCGTA
AGGCGGGAGCTGCGGTGACCACCGAGACCGAGGTAATCTGGGCTAAAGCCCTGCCAGCCGGGACATCCGC
TCAGCGGGCTGAACTGATAGCACTCACCCAGGCCCTAAAGATGGCAGAAGGTAAGAAGCTAAATGTTTAT
ACTGATAGCCGTTATGCTTTTGCTACTGCCCATATCCATGGAGAAATATACAGAAGGCGTGGGTTGCTCA
CATCAGAAGGCAAAGAGATCAAAAATAAAGACGAGATCTTGGCCCTACTAAAAGCCCTCTTTCTGCCCAA
AAGACTTAGCATAATCCATTGTCCAGGACATCAAAAGGGACACAGCGCCGAGGCTAGAGGCAACCGGATG
GCTGACCAAGCGGCCCGAAAGGCAGCCATCACAGAGACTCCAGACACCTCTACCCTCCTCGAGCACCACC
ACCACCACCACTGAGATCCGGCTGCTAACAAAGCCCGAAAGGAAGCTGAGTTGGCTGCTGCCACCGCTGA
GCAATAACTAGCATAACCCCTTGGGGCCTCTAAACGGGTCTTGAGGGGTTTTTTGCTGAAAGGAGGAACT
ATATCCGGATTGGCGAATGGG
[124 nt withheld, positions 3732-3855]
C
[91 nt withheld, positions 3857-3947]
A
[49 nt withheld, positions 3949-3997]
CCTTTGACGTTGGAGTCCACGTTCTTT
[37 nt withheld, positions 4025-4061]
ACCCTATCTCGGTCTATTCTTTTGATTTATAAGGGATTTTGCCGATTTCGGCCTATTGGTTAAAAAATGA
GCTGATTTAACAAAAATTTAACGCGAATTTTAACAAAATATTAACGCTTACAATTTAGGTGGCACTTTTC
GGGGAAATGTGCGCGGAACCCCTATTTGTTTATTTTTCTAAATACATTCAAATATGTATCCGCTCATGAA
TTAATTCTTAGAAAAACTCATCGAGCATCAAATGAAACTGCAATTTATTCATATCAGGATTATCAATACC
ATATTTTTGAAAAAGCCGTTTCTGTAATGAAGGAGAAAACTCACCGAGGCAGTTCCATAGGATGGCAAGA
TCCTGGTATCGGTCTGCGATTCCGACTCGTCCAACATCAATACAACCTATTAATTTCCCCTCGTCAAAAA
TAAGGTTATCAAGTGAGAAATCACCATGAGTGACGACTGAATCCGGTGAGAATGGCAAAAGTTTATGCAT
TTCTTTCCAGACTTGTTCAACAGGCCAGCCATTACGCTCGTCATCAAAATCACTCGCATCAACCAAACCG
TTATTCATTCGTGATTGCGCCTGAGCGAGACGAAATACGCGATCGCTGTTAAAAGGACAATTACAAACAG
GAATCGAATGCAACCGGCGCAGGAACACTGCCAGCGCATCAACAATATTTTCACCTGAATCAGGATATTC
TTCTAATACCTGGAATGCTGTTTTCCCGGGGATCGCAGTGGTGAGTAACCATGCATCATCAGGAGTACGG
ATAAAATGCTTGATGGTCGGAAGAGGCATAAATTCCGTCAGCCAGTTTAGTCTGACCATCTCATCTGTAA
CATCATTGGCAACGCTACCTTTGCCATGTTTCAGAAACAACTCTGGCGCATCGGGCTTCCCATACAATCG
ATAGATTGTCGCACCTGATTGCCCGACATTATCGCGAGCCCATTTATACCCATATAAATCAGCATCCATG
TTGGAATTTAATCGCGGCCTAGAGCAAGACGTTTCCCGTTGAATATGGCTCATAACACCCCTTGTATTAC
TGTTTATGTAAGCAGACAGTTTTATTGTTCATGACCAAAATCCCTTAACGTGAGTTTTCGTTCCACTGAG
CGTCAGACCCCGTAGAAAAGATCAAAGGATCTTCTTGAGATCCTTTTTTTCTGCGCGTAATCTGCTGCTT
GCAAACAAAAAAACCACCGCTACCAGCGGTGGTTTGTTTGCCGGATCAAGAGCTACCAACTCTTTTTCCG
AAGGTAACTGGCTTCAGCAGAGCGCAGATACCAAATACTGTCCTTCTAGTGTAGCCGTAGTTAGGCCACC
ACTTCAAGAACTCTGTAGCACCGCCTACATACCTCGCTCTGCTAATCCTGTTACCAGTGGCTGCTGCCAG
TGGCGATAAGTCGTGTCTTACCGGGTTGGACTCAAGACGATAGTTACCGGATAAGGCGCAGCGGTCGGGC
TGAACGGGGGGTTCGTGCACACAGCCCAGCTTGGAGCGAACGACCTACACCGAACTGAGATACCTACAGC
GTGAGCTATGAGAAAGCGCCACGCTTCCCGAAGGGAGAAAGGCGGACAGGTATCCGGTAAGCGGCAGGGT
CGGAACAGGAGAGCGCACGAGGGAGCTTCCAGGGGGAAACGCCTGGTATCTTTATAGTCCTGTCGGGTTT
CGCCACCTCTGACTTGAGCGTCGATTTTTGTGATGCTCGTCAGGGGGGCGGAGCCTATGGAAAAACGCCA
GCAACGCGGCCTTTTTACGGTTCCTGGCCTTTTGCTGGCCTTTTGCTCACATGTTCTTTCCTGCGTTATC
CCCTGATTCTGTGGATAACCGTATTACCGCCTTTGAGTGAGCTGATACCGCTCGCCGCAGCCGAACGACC
GAGCGCAGCGAGTCAGTGAGCGAGGAAGCGGAAGAGCGCCTGATGCGGTATTTTCTCCTTACGCATCTGT
GCGGTATTTCACACCGCAATGGTGCACTCTCAGTACAATCTGCTCTGATGCCGCATAGTTAAGCCAGTAT
ACACTCCGCTATCGCTACGTGACTGGGTCATGGCTGCGCCCCGACACCCGCCAACACCCGCTGACGCGCC
CTGACGGGCTTGTCTGCTCCCGGCATCCGCTTACAGACAAGCTGTGACCGTCTCCGGGAGCTGCATGTGT
CAGAGGTTTTCACCGTCATCACCGAAACGCGCGAGGCAGCTGCGGTAAAGCTCATCAGCGTGGTCGTGAA
GCGATTCACAGATGTCTGCCTGTTCATCCGCGTCCAGCTCGTTGAGTTTCTCCAGAAGCGTTAATGTCTG
GCTTCTGATAAAGCGGGCCATGTTAAGGGCGGTTTTTTCCTGTTTGGTCACTGATGCCTCCGTGTAAGGG
GGATTTCTGTTCATGGGGGTAATGATACCGATGAAACGAGAGAGGATGCTCACGATACGGGTTACTGATG
ATGAACATGCCCGGTTACTGGAACGTTGTGAGGGTAAACAACTGGCGGTATGGATGCGGCGGGACCAGAG
AAAAATCACTCAGGGTCAATGCCAGCGCTTCGTTAATACAGATGTAGGTGTTCCACAGGGTAGCCAGCAG
CATCCTGCGATGCAGATCCGGAACATAATGGTGCAGGGCGCTGACTTCCGCGTTTCCAGACTTTACGAAA
CACGGAAACCGAAGACCATTCATGTTGTTGCTCAGGTCGCAGACGTTTTGCAGCAGCAGTCGCTTCACGT
TCGCTCGCGTATCGGTGATTCATTCTGCTAACCAGTAAGGCAACCCCGCCAGCCTAGCCGGGTCCTCAAC
GACAGGAGCACGATCATGCGCACCCGTGGGGCCGCCATGCCGGCGATAATGGCCTGCTTCTCGCCGAAAC
GTTTGGTGGCGGGACCAGTGACGAAGGCTTGAGCGAGGGCGTGCAAGATTCCGAATACCGCAAGCGACAG
GCCGATCATCGTCGCGCTCCAGCGAAAGCGGTCCTCGCCGAAAATGACCCAGAGCGCTGCCGGCACCTGT
CCTACGAGTTGCATGATAAAGAAGACAGTCATAAGTGCGGCGACGATAGTCATGCCCCGCGCCCACCGGA
AGGAGCTGACTGGGTTGAAGGCTCTCAAGGGCATCGGTCGAGATCCCGGTGCCTAATGAGTGAGCTAACT
TACATTAATTGCGTTGCGCTCACTGCCCGCTTTCCAGTCGGGAAACCTGTCGTGCCAGCTGCATTAATGA
ATCGGCCAACGCGCGGGGAGA
